>Addgene plasmid #246452 | pEV823 | addgene full sequence | sequence record 492321 | Addgene NGS Result
GATTATCAAAAAGGATCTTCACCTAGATCCTTTTAAATTAAAAATGAAGTTTTAAATCAATCTAAAGTAT
ATATGAGTAAACTTGGTCTGACAGTTACCAATGCTTAATCAGTGAGGCACCTATCTCAGCGATCTGTCTA
TTTCGTTCATCCATAGTTGCCTGACTCCCCGTCGTGTAGATAACTACGATACGGGAGGGCTTACCATCTG
GCCCCAGTGCTGCAATGATACCGCGAGAACCACGCTCACCGGCTCCAGATTTATCAGCAATAAACCAGCC
AGCCGGAAGGGCCGAGCGCAGAAGTGGTCCTGCAACTTTATCCGCCTCCATCCAGTCTATTAATTGTTGC
CGGGAAGCTAGAGTAAGTAGTTCGCCAGTTAATAGTTTGCGCAACGTTGTTGCCATTGCTACAGGCATCG
TGGTGTCACGCTCGTCGTTTGGTATGGCTTCATTCAGCTCCGGTTCCCAACGATCAAGGCGAGTTACATG
ATCCCCCATGTTGTGCAAAAAAGCGGTTAGCTCCTTCGGTCCTCCGATCGTTGTCAGAAGTAAGTTGGCC
GCAGTGTTATCACTCATGGTTATGGCAGCACTGCATAATTCTCTTACTGTCATGCCATCCGTAAGATGCT
TTTCTGTGACTGGTGAGTACTCAACCAAGTCATTCTGAGAATAGTGTATGCGGCGACCGAGTTGCTCTTG
CCCGGCGTCAATACGGGATAATACCGCGCCACATAGCAGAACTTTAAAAGTGCTCATCATTGGAAAACGT
TCTTCGGGGCGAAAACTCTCAAGGATCTTACCGCTGTTGAGATCCAGTTCGATGTAACCCACTCGTGCAC
CCAACTGATCTTCAGCATCTTTTACTTTCACCAGCGTTTCTGGGTGAGCAAAAACAGGAAGGCAAAATGC
CGCAAAAAAGGGAATAAGGGCGACACGGAAATGTTGAATACTCATACTCTTCCTTTTTCAATATTATTGA
AGCATTTATCAAGGTTATTGTCTCATGAGCGGATACATATTTGAATGTATTTAGAAAAATAAACAAATAG
GGGTTCCGCGCACGAATTGGCCAGCGCTGCATTACCCTGTTATCCCTAACCGGTTTACCGAGCTCTTATT
GGTTTTCAAACTTCATTGACTGTGCCGCTCTTCAACCGGAGTTCTGCAATTCATGTGATCTGCGCCTGGG
AGCTCACGGGGACAGCCCCCCCCCAAAGCCCCCAGGGATGTAATTACGTCCCTCCCCCGCTAGGGGGCAG
CAGCGAGCCGCCCGGGGCTCCGCTCCGGTCCGGCGCTCCCCCCGCATCCCCGAGCCGGCAGCGTGCGGGG
ACAGCCCGGGCACGGGGAAGGTGGCACGGGATCGCTTTCCTCTGAACGCTTCTCGCTGCTCTTTGAGCCT
GCAGACACCTGGGGGGATACGGGGAAAAAGCTAGGCTGAAAGAGGATCTTAGAATGACACGCGCCTGGGA
GCTCACGGGGACAGCCCCCCCCCAAAGCCCCCAGGGATGTAATTACGTCCCTCCCCCGCTAGGGGGCAGC
AGCGAGCCGCCCGGGGCTCCGCTCCGGTCCGGCGCTCCCCCCGCATCCCCGAGCCGGCAGCGTGCGGGGA
CAGCCCGGGCACGGGGAAGGTGGCACGGGATCGCTTTCCTCTGAACGCTTCTCGCTGCTCTTTGAGCCTG
CAGACACCTGGGGGGATACGGGGAAAAAGCTGGATCATAACTCGACGTGCATACTGTCCCCTCCACCCCA
CAGTGGGGCATAGCGCCGGCCGCGCCGTCCCCTCCACCCCACAGTGGGGCACCATATGCTCTAGAGGGTA
TATAATGGGGGCCAAATGCTAGTCTACTACCAGAGCTCATCGCTAGCGCTACCGGTCCTCTTATGGGTTG
ATCGCTCGCAACCATGGGTTGAGGTGCCTTTATGGTGAAGCTACTGTCCTCTATCGAACAAGCATGCGAT
ATTTGCCGACTTAAAAAGCTCAAGTGCTCCAAAGAAAAACCGAAGTGCGCCAAGTGTCTGAAGAACAACT
GGGAGTGTCGCTACTCTCCCAAAACCAAAAGGTCCCCGCTGACTAGGGCACATCTGACAGAAGTGGAATC
AAGGCTAGAAAGACTGGAACAGCTATTTCTACTGATTTTTCCTCGAGAGGACCTTGACATGATTTTGAAA
ATGGATTCTTTACAGGATATAAAAGCATTGTTAACAGGATTATTTGTACAAGATAATGTGAATAAAGATG
CCGTCACAGATAGATTGGCTTCAGTGGAGACTGATATGCCTCTAACATTGAGACAGCATAGAATAAGTGC
GACATCATCATCGGAAGAGAGTAGTAACAAAGGTCAAAGACAGTTGACTGTATCGATGGGCCCCAAGAAG
AAGAGGAAGGTGGGATCTGGCTCGCCAGGGATCCGTCGACTTGACGCGTTGATATCAACAAGTTTGTACA
AAAAAGCAGGCTACAAAGAGGCCAGCGGTTCCGGACGGGCTGACGCATTGGACGATTTTGATCTGGATAT
GCTGGGAAGTGACGCCCTCGATGATTTTGACCTTGACATGCTTGGTTCGGATGCCCTTGATGACTTTGAC
CTCGACATGCTCGGCAGTGACGCCCTTGATGATTTCGACCTGGACATGCTGATTAACTCTAGAAGTTCCG
GATCTCCGAAAAAGAAACGCAAAGTTGGTAGCCAGTACCTGCCCGACACCGACGACCGGCACCGGATCGA
GGAAAAGCGGAAGCGGACCTACGAGACATTCAAGAGCATCATGAAGAAGTCCCCCTTCAGCGGCCCCACC
GACCCTAGACCTCCACCTAGAAGAATCGCCGTGCCCAGCAGATCCAGCGCCAGCGTGCCAAAACCTGCCC
CCCAGCCTTACCCCTTCACCAGCAGCCTGAGCACCATCAACTACGACGAGTTCCCTACCATGGTGTTCCC
CAGCGGCCAGATCTCTCAGGCCTCTGCTCTGGCTCCAGCCCCTCCTCAGGTGCTGCCTCAGGCTCCTGCT
CCTGCACCAGCTCCAGCCATGGTGTCTGCACTGGCTCAGGCACCAGCACCCGTGCCTGTGCTGGCTCCTG
GACCTCCACAGGCTGTGGCTCCACCAGCCCCTAAACCTACACAGGCCGGCGAGGGCACACTGTCTGAAGC
TCTGCTGCAGCTGCAGTTCGACGACGAGGATCTGGGAGCCCTGCTGGGAAACAGCACCGATCCTGCCGTG
TTCACCGACCTGGCCAGCGTGGACAACAGCGAGTTCCAGCAGCTGCTGAACCAGGGCATCCCTGTGGCCC
CTCACACCACCGAGCCCATGCTGATGGAATACCCCGAGGCCATCACCCGGCTCGTGACAGGCGCTCAGAG
GCCTCCTGATCCAGCTCCTGCCCCTCTGGGAGCACCAGGCCTGCCTAATGGACTGCTGTCTGGCGACGAG
GACTTCAGCTCTATCGCCGATATGGATTTCTCAGCCTTGCTGGGCTCTGGCAGCGGCAGCCGGGATTCCA
GGGAAGGGATGTTTTTGCCGAAGCCTGAGGCCGGCTCCGCTATTAGTGACGTGTTTGAGGGCCGCGAGGT
GTGCCAGCCAAAACGAATCCGGCCATTTCATCCTCCAGGAAGTCCATGGGCCAACCGCCCACTCCCCGCC
AGCCTCGCACCAACACCAACCGGTCCAGTACATGAGCCAGTCGGGTCACTGACCCCGGCACCAGTCCCTC
AGCCACTGGATCCAGCGCCCGCAGTGACTCCCGAGGCCAGTCACCTGTTGGAGGATCCCGATGAAGAGAC
GAGCCAGGCTGTCAAAGCCCTTCGGGAGATGGCCGATACTGTGATTCCCCAGAAGGAAGAGGCTGCAATC
TGTGGCCAAATGGACCTTTCCCATCCGCCCCCAAGGGGCCATCTGGATGAGCTGACAACCACACTTGAGT
CCATGACCGAGGATCTGAACCTGGACTCACCCCTGACCCCGGAATTGAACGAGATTCTGGATACCTTCCT
GAACGACGAGTGCCTCTTGCATGCCATGCATATCAGCACAGGACTGTCCATCTTCGACACATCTCTGTTT
TGAGCTTCCACTGGATTGTACAATTACCAACCAGACATGATAAGATACATTGATGAGTTTGGACAAACCA
CAACTAGAATGCAGTGAAAAAAATGCTTTATTTGTGAAATTTGTGATGCTATTGCTTTATTTGTAACCAT
TATAAGCTGCAATAAACAAGTTAACAACAACAATTGCATTCATTTTATGTTTCAGGTTCAGGGGGAGGTG
TGGGAGGTTTTTTCGCTCGCTGAAGAGCGGTGCGTTTTTATGCTTGTAGTATTGTATAATGTTTTTAAGA
TCCTTAATTAATAGGGATAACAGGGTAATATCTTGCCCTGCACGAATACCAGCGACCCCTTGCCCAAATA
CTTGCCGTGGGCCTCGGCCTGAGAGCCAAAACACTTGATGCGGAAGAAGTCGGTGCGCTCCTGCTTGTCG
CCGGCATCGTTGCGCCACATCTAGGATCTGCCAGGAACCGTAAAAAGGCCGCGTTGCTGGCGTTTTTCCA
TAGGCTCCGCCCCCCTGACGAGCATCACAAAAATCGACGCTCAAGTCAGAGGTGGCGAAACCCGACAGGA
CTATAAAGATACCAGGCGTTTCCCCCTGGAAGCTCCCTCGTGCGCTCTCCTGTTCCGACCCTGCCGCTTA
CCGGATACCTGTCCGCCTTTCTCCCTTCGGGAAGCGTGGCGCTTTCTCATAGCTCACGCTGTAGGTATCT
CAGTTCGGTGTAGGTCGTTCGCTCCAAGCTGGGCTGTGTGCACGAACCCCCCGTTCAGCCCGACCGCTGC
GCCTTATCCGGTAACTATCGTCTTGAGTCCAACCCGGTAAGACACGACTTATCGCCACTGGCAGCAGCCA
CTGGTAACAGGATTAGCAGAGCGAGGTATGTAGGCGGTGCTACAGAGTTCTTGAAGTGGTGGCCTAACTA
CGGCTACACTAGAAGAACAGTATTTGGTATCTGCGCTCTGCTGAAGCCAGTTACCTTCGGAAAAAGAGTT
GGTAGCTCTTGATCCGGCAAACAAACCACCGCTGGTAGCGGTGGTTTTTTTGTTTGCAAGCAGCAGATTA
CGCGCAGAAAAAAAGGATCTCAAGAAGATCCTTTGATCTTTTCTACGGGGTCTGACGCTCAGTGGAACGA
AAACTCACGTTAAGGGATTTTGGTCATGA
Features (pLannotate 1.2.2; 11 found; start..end, strand, type, name):
     95..955     -  CDS            AmpR: β-lactamase; bla; confers resistance to ampicillin, carbenicillin, and related antibiotics
    956..1060    -  promoter       AmpR promoter: bla
   1734..1759    +  misc_feature   HA-L (fragment): left homology arm from the adeno-associated virus integration site (AAVS1) within intron 1 of the human PPP1R12C gene
   1812..1828    +  promoter       minP (fragment): minimal TATA-box promoter with low basal activity
   1926..2365    +  CDS            GAL4 DNA binding domain (fragment): DNA binding domain of the GAL4 transcriptional activator; Saccharomyces cerevisiae GAL4 (truncated)
   2438..2462    +  protein_bind   attB1: mutant version of attB; recombination site for the Gateway® BP reaction BP Clonase™
   2612..2628    +  CDS            VP96 (fragment): 6 tandem repeats of the minimal activation domain of herpes simplex virus VP16 (Cheng et al., 2013)
   2693..3472    +  CDS            RELA (fragment): TF65_HUMAN - Also known as NFKB3. Experimental evidence at protein level: Swiss-Prot protein existence level 1. NF-kappa-B is a pleiotropic transcription factor present in almost all cell types and is the endpoint of a series of signal transduction events that are initiated by a vast array of stimuli related to many biological processes such as inflammation, immunity, differentiation, cell growth, tumorigenesis and apoptosis. NF-kappa-B is a homo- or heterodimeric complex formed by the Rel-like domain- containing proteins RELA/p65, RELB, NFKB1/p105, NFKB1/p50, REL and NFKB2/p52. The heterodime
   3491..4060    +  CDS            Rta AD: transcriptional activation domain from the human herpesvirus 4 (Epstein-Barr virus) replication and transcription activator Rta/BRLF1 (Hardwick et al., 1992; Chavez et al., 2015)
   4101..4222    -  polyA_signal   SV40 poly(A) signal: SV40 polyadenylation signal
   4545..5133    -  rep_origin     ori: high-copy-number ColE1/pMB1/pBR322/pUC origin of replication
