[The description below was written by a language model from this plasmid's Addgene catalogue record and pLannotate feature annotations shown in this document.]
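Description:
pEV823 is a 5.2 kb synthetic-biology plasmid built by Golden Gate assembly in a backbone recorded as S[1-2]. It carries a single inducible transcriptional unit encoding the synthetic activator Gal4-VPR. In bacteria it replicates from a high-copy ColE1/pUC-type origin and is selected with ampicillin through the β-lactamase gene and its native promoter. No mammalian selection marker, viral element or reporter is annotated. The short matches to an AAVS1 left homology arm and an attB1 site are only tens of bases long, so they are probably incidental similarities or linker remnants rather than functional integration or Gateway elements.

The insert name describes the layout of the payload. Two binding sites for a guide RNA (gRNA1) sit upstream of a minimal miniYB TATA promoter, which the feature table picks up as a fragment of a low-basal-activity minimal promoter. This suggests that transcription depends on an activator being recruited to those sites by the guide RNA, although the record does not say which activator. Downstream are a mutated Kozak sequence (Kozak-3) and an upstream open reading frame element (1.5xuORF). Both are standard ways of lowering translation initiation, presumably to limit leaky or excessive output.

The coding sequence fuses the yeast GAL4 DNA-binding domain to the tripartite VPR activation module, which consists of VP16-derived repeats, the human RELA/p65 activation region and the Epstein-Barr virus Rta activation domain. An SV40 polyadenylation signal is annotated after the coding sequence, though on the opposite strand. Once expressed, Gal4-VPR would activate promoters bearing Gal4 UAS sites, so the plasmid serves as an intermediate amplifier stage. The associated work concerns customizable circuits that sense and respond to gene activity without altering endogenous coding sequences.
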