Addgene plasmid #246452: pEV823
Purpose: The plasmid comprises an indicible transcriptional unit encoding Gal4-VPR
Depositing lab: Ron Weiss. Depositing organization: Massachusetts Institute of Technology. Publication: Customizable gene sensing and response without altering endogenous coding sequences. Caliendo F, Vitu E, Wang J, Kuo SH, Sandt H, Enghuus CN, Tordoff J, Estrada N, Collins JJ, Weiss R. Nat Chem Biol. 2024 Sep 12. doi: 10.1038/s41589-024-01733-y. PubMed 39266721.
Backbone
  Vector backbone: S[1-2]
  Vector type: Synthetic Biology
Growth in bacteria
  Bacterial resistance: Ampicillin, 100 μg/mL
  Growth temperature: 37°C
  Growth strain: DH5alpha
  Copy number: High Copy
Gene/Insert
  Gene/Insert name: Gal4-VPR (alt name: [2xgRNA1-BS]miniYB_TATA-[Kozak-3]-1.5xuORF-Gal4-VPR)
  Species: Synthetic
  Mutation: Mutated Kozak sequence
  Promoter: miniYB
  Cloning method: Golden Gate
Terms and licenses: Academic/Nonprofit Terms; Industry Terms: Not Available to Industry
How to cite: pEV823 was a gift from Ron Weiss (Addgene plasmid # 246452 ; http://n2t.net/addgene:246452 ; RRID:Addgene_246452)
